>Addgene plasmid #110614 | pBTK569 | depositor full sequence | sequence record 208075 | pBTK569 sequence 7988 bps
TCGATGTAATCCGCTTCGTGGCCGGGCTTGCGCTCTGCCAGCGCTGGGCTGGCCTCGGCCATGGCCTTGC
CGATTTCCTCGGCACTGCGGCCCCGGCTGGCCAGCTTCTGCGCGGCGATAAAGTCGCACTTGCTGAGGTC
ATGACCGAAGCGCTTGACCAGCCCGGCCATCTCGCTGCGGTACTCGTCCAGCGCCGTGCGCCGGTGGCGG
CTAAGCTGCCGCTCGGGCAGTTCGAGGCTGGCCAGCCTGCGGGCCTTCTCCTGCTGCCGCTGGGCCTGCT
CGATCTGCTGGCCAGCCTGCTGCACCAGCGCCGGGCCAGCGGTGGCGGTCTTGCCCTTGGATTCACGCAG
CAGCACCCACGGCTGATAACCGGCGCGGGTGGTGTGCTTGTCCTTGCGGTTGGTGAAGCCCGCCAAGCGG
CCATAGTGGCGGCTGTCGGCGCTGGCCGGGTCGGCGTCGTACTCGCTGGCCAGCGTCCGGGCAATCTGCC
CCCGAAGTTCACCGCCTGCGGCGTCGGCCACCTTGACCCATGCCTGATAGTTCTTCGGGCTGGTTTCCAC
TACCAGGGCAGGCTCCCGGCCCTCGGCTTTCATGTCATCCAGGTCAAACTCGCTGAGGTCGTCCACCAGC
ACCAGACCATGCCGCTCCTGCTCGGCGGGCCTGATATACACGTCATTGCCCTGGGCATTCATCCGCTTGA
GCCATGGCGTGTTCTGGAGCACTTCGGCGGCTGACCATTCCCGGTTCATCATCTGGCCGGTGGGTGCGTC
CCTGACGCCGATATCGAAGCGCTCACAGCCCATGGCCTTGAGCTGTCGGCCTATGGCCTGCAAAGTCCTG
TCGTTCTTCATCGGGCCACCAAGCGCAGCCAGATCGAGCCGTCCTCGGTTGTCAGTGGCGTCAGGTCGAG
CAAGAGCAACGATGCGATCAGCAGCACCACCGTAGGCATCATGGAAGCCAGCATCACGGTTAGCCATAGC
TTCCAGTGCCACCCCCGCGACGCGCTCCGGGCGCTCTGCGCGGCGCTGCTCACCTCGGCGGCTACCTCCC
GCAACTCTTTGGCCAGCTCCACCCATGCCGCCCCTGTCTGGCGCTGGGCTTTCAGCCACTCCGCCGCCTG
CGCCTCGCTGGCCTGCTTGGTCTGGCTCATGACCTGCCGGGCTTCGTCGGCCAGTGTCGCCATGCTCTGG
GCCAGCGGTTCGATCTGCTCCGCTAACTCGTTGATGCCTCTGGATTTCTTCACTCTGTCGATTGCGTTCA
TGGTCTATTGCCTCCCGGTATTCCTGTAAGTCGATGATCTGGGCGTTGGCGGTGTCGATGTTCAGGGCCA
CGTCTGCCCGGTCGGTGCGGATGCCCCGGCCTTCCATCTCCACCACGTTCGGCCCCAGGTGAACACCGGG
CAGGCGCTCGATGCCCTGCGCCTCAAGTGTTCTGTGGTCAATGCGGGCGTCGTGGCCAGCCCGCTCTAAT
GCCCGGTTGGCATGGTCGGCCCATGCCTCGCGGGTCTGCTCAAGCCATGCCTTGGGCTTGAGCGCTTCGG
TCTTCTGTGCCCCGCCCTTCTCCGGGGTCTTGCCGTTGTACCGCTTGAACCACTGAGCGGCGGGCCGCTC
GATGCCGTCATTGATCCGCTCGGAGATCATCAGGTGGCAGTGCGGGTTCTCGCCGCCACCGGCATGGATG
GCCAGCGTATACGGCAGGCGCTCGGCACCGGTCAGGTGCTGGGCGAACTCGGACGCCAGCGCCTTCTGCT
GGTCGAGGGTCAGCTCGACCGGCAGGGCAAATTCGACCTCCTTGAACAGCCGCCCATTGGCGCGTTCATA
CAGGTCGGCAGCATCCCAGTAGTCGGCGGGCCGCTCGACGAACTCCGGCATGTGCCCGGATTCGGCGTGC
AAGACTTCATCCATGTCGCGGGCATACTTGCCTTCGCGCTGGATGTAGTCGGCCTTGGCCCTGGCCGATT
GGCCGCCCGACCTGCTGCCGGTTTTCGCCGTAAGGTGATAAATCGCCATGCTGCCTCGCTGTTGCTTTTG
CTTTTCGGCTCCATGCAATGGCCCTCGGAGAGCGCACCGCCCGAAGGGTGGCCGTTAGGCCAGTTTCTCG
AAGAGAAACCGGTAAGTGCGCCCTCCCCTACAAAGTAGGGTCGGGATTGCCGCCGCTGTGCCTCCATGAT
AGCCTACGAGACAGCACATTAACAATGGGGTGTCAAGATGGTTAAGGGGAGCAACAAGGCGGCGGATCGG
CTGGCCAAGCTCGAAGAACAACGAGCGCGAATCAATGCCGAAATTCAGCGGGAGCGGGCAAGGGAACAGC
AGCAAGAGCGCAAGAACGAAACAAGGCGCAAGGTGCTGGTGGGGGCCATGATTTTGGCCAAGGTGAACAG
CAGCGAGTGGCCGGAGGATCGGCTCATGGCGGCAATGGATGCGTACCTTGAACGCGACCACGACCGCGCC
TTGTTCGGTCTGCCGCCACGCCAGAAGGATGAGCCGGGCTGAATGATCGACCGAGACAGGCCCTGCGGGG
CTGCACACGCGCCCCCACCCTTCGGGTAGGGGGAAAGGCCGCTAAAGCGGCTAAAAGCGCTCCAGCGTAT
TTCTGCGGGGTTTGGTGTGGGGTTTAGCGGGCTTTGCCCGCCTTTCCCCCTGCCGCGCAGCGGTGGGGCG
GTGTGTAGCCTAGCGCAGCGAATAGACCAGCTATCCGGCCTCTGGCCGGGCATATTGGGCAAGGGCAGCA
GCGCCCCACAAGGGCGCTGATAACCGCGCCTAGTGGATTATTCTTAGATAATCATGGATGGATTTTTCCA
ACACCCCGCCAGCCCCCGCCCCTGCTGGGTTTGCAGGTTTGGGGGCGTGACAGTTATTGCAGGGGTTCGT
GACAGTTATTGCAGGGGGGCGTGACAGTTATTGCAGGGGTTCGTGACAGTTAGTACGGGAGTGACGGGCA
CTGGCTGGCAATGTCTAGCAACGGCAGGCATTTCGGCTGAGGGTAAAAGAACTTTCCGCTAAGCGATAGA
CTGTATGTAAACACAGTATTGCAAGGACGCGGAACATGCCTCATGTGGCGGCCAGGACGGCCAGCCGGGA
TCGGGATACTGGTCGTTACCAGAGCCACCGACCCGAGCAAACCCTTCTCTATCAGATCGTTGACGAGTAT
TACCCGGCATTCGCTGCGCTTATGGCAGAGCAGGGAAAGGAATTGCCGGGCTATGTGCAACGGGAATTTG
AAGAATTTCTCCAATGCGGGCGGCTGGAGCATGGCTTTCTACGGGTTCGCTGCGAGTCTTGCCACGCCGA
GCACCTGGTCGCTTTCAGAAATCAATCTAAAGTATATATGAGTAAACTTGGTCTGACAGGCCCCTGAATT
CGCATCTAGATGGTAGAGCCACAAACAGCCGGTACAAGCAACGATCTCCAGGACCATCTGAATCATGCGC
GGATGACACGAACTCACGACGGCGATCACAGACATTAACCCACAGTACAGACACTGCGACAACGTGGCAA
TTCGTCGCAATACCGTCTCACTGAACTGGCCGATAATTGCAGACGAACGCTTTGGCAGTTTATTCTTGAC
ATGTAGTGAGGGGGCTGGTATAATCACATAGTACTGTTATACAGAAACAGAGGAGATATTACATATGGAT
AGCACTGAGAACGTCATCAAGCCCTTCATGCGCTTCAAGGTGCACATGGAGGGCTCCGTGAACGGCCACG
AGTTCGAGATCGAGGGCGTGGGCGAGGGCAAGCCCTACGAGGGCACCCAGACCGCCAAGCTGCAAGTGAC
CAAGGGCGGCCCCCTGCCCTTCGCCTGGGACATCCTGTCCCCCCAGTTCTTCTACGGCTCCAAGGCGTAC
ATCAAGCACCCCGCCGACATCCCCGACTACCTCAAGCAGTCCTTCCCCGAGGGCTTCAAGTGGGAGCGCG
TGATGAACTTCGAGGACGGCGGCGTGGTGACCGTGACCCAGGACTCCTCCCTGCAGGACGGCACCCTCAT
CTACCACGTGAAGTTCATCGGCGTGAACTTCCCCTCCGACGGCCCCGTAATGCAGAAGAAGACTCTGGGC
TGGGAGCCCTCCACTGAGCGCAACTACCCCCGCGACGGCGTGCTGAAGGGCGAGAACCACATGGCGCTGA
AGCTGAAGGGCGGCGGCCACTACCTGTGTGAGTTCAAGTCCATCTACATGGCCAAGAAGCCCGTGAAGCT
GCCCGGCTACCACTACGTGGACTACAAGCTCGACATCACCTCCCACAACGAGGACTACACCGTGGTGGAG
CAGTACGAGCGCGCCGAGGCCCGCCACCACCTGTTCCAGACTCACGGTATGGACGAATTGTACAAGCACG
ACGAATTGTAAATCCGTAATCGTTAATCCGCAAATAACGTAAAAACCCGCTTCGGCGGGTTTTTTTATGG
GGGGAGTTTAGGGAAAGAGCATTTGTCAGCTGGATCAGCAGATGGGAACCGGATACTCCTCAGCCTCCAG
AGTAGCCAATGAGACGCCGAGCGGCCGCTTATTTGCCGACTACCTTGGTGATCTCGCCTTTCACGTAGTG
GACAAATTCTTCCAACTGATCTGCGCGCGAGGCCAAGCGATCTTCTTCTTGTCCAAGATAAGCCTGTCTA
GCTTCAAGTATGACGGGCTGATACTGGGCCGGCAGGCGCTCCATTGCCCAGTCGGCAGCGACATCCTTCG
GCGCGATTTTGCCGGTTACTGCGCTGTACCAAATGCGGGACAACGTAAGCACTACATTTCGCTCATCGCC
AGCCCAGTCGGGCGGCGAGTTCCATAGCGTTAAGGTTTCATTTAGCGCCTCAAATAGATCCTGTTCAGGA
ACCGGATCAAAGAGTTCCTCCGCCGCTGGACCTACCAAGGCAACGCTATGTTCTCTTGCTTTTGTCAGCA
AGATAGCCAGATCAATGTCGATCGTGGCTGGCTCGAAGATACCCGCAAGAATGTCATTGCGCTGCCATTC
TCCAAATTGCAGTTCGCGCTTAGCTGGATAACGCCACGGAATGATGTCGTCGTGCACAACAATGGTGACT
TCTACAGCGCGGAGAATCTCGCTCTCTCCAGGGGAAGCCGAAGTTTCCAAAAGGTCGTTGATCAAAGCTC
GCCGCGTTGTTTCATCAAGCCTTACGGTCACCGTAACCAGCAAATCAATATCACTGTGTGGCTTCAGGCC
GCCATCCACTGCGGAGCCGTACAAATGTACGGCCAGCAACGTCGGTTCGAGATGGCGCTCGATGACGCCA
ACTACCTCTGATAGTTGAGTCGATACTTCGGCGATCACCGCTTCCCTCATAATGTTTAACTTTGTTTTAG
GGCGACTGCCCTGCTGCGTAACATCGTTGCTGCTCCATAACATCAAACATCGACCCACGGCGTAACGCGC
TTGCTGCTTGGATGCCCGAGGCATAGACTGTACCCCAAAAAAACAGTCATAACAAGCCATGAAAACCGCC
ACTGCGCCGTTACCACCGCTGCGTTCGGTCAAGGTTCTGGACCAGTTGCGTGAGCGCATACGCTACTTGC
ATTACAGCTTACGAACCGAACAGGCTTATGTCCACTGGGTTCGTGCCTTCATCCGTTTCCACGGTGTGCG
TCACCCGGCAACCTTGGGTAGCAGCGAAGTCGAGGCATTTCTGTCCTGGCTGGTCATGACCAAAATCCCT
TAACGTGAGTCAGCCTGCCGCCTTGGGCCGGGTGATGTCGTACTTGCCCGCCGCGAACTCGGTTACCGTC
CAGCCCAGCGCGACCAGCTCCGGCAACGCCTCGCGCACCCGCTTGCGGCGCTTGCGCATGGTCGAACCAC
TGGCCTCTGACGGCCAGACATAGCCGCACAAGGTATCTATGGAAGCCTTGCCGGTTTTGCCGGGGTCGAT
CCAGCCACACAGCCGCTGGTGCAGCAGGCGGGCGGTTTCGCTGTCCAGCGCCCGCACCTCGTCCATGCTG
ATGCGCACATGCTGGCCGCCACCCATGACGGCCTGCGCGATCAAGGGGTTCAGGGCCACGTACAGGCGCC
CGTCCGCCTCGTCGCTGGCGTACTCCGACAGCAGCCGAAACCCCTGCCGCTTGCGGCCATTCTGGGCGAT
GATGGATACCTTCCAAAGGCGCTCGATGCAGTCCTGTATGTGCTTGAGCGCCCCACCACTATCGACCTCT
GCCCCGATTTCCTTTGCCAGCGCCCGATAGCTACCTTTGACCACATGGCATTCAGCGGTGACGGCCTCCC
ACTTGGGTTCCAGGAACAGCCGGAGCTGCCGTCCGCCTTCGGTCTTGGGTTCCGGGCCAAGCACTAGGCC
ATTAGGCCCAGCCATGGCCACCAGCCCTTGCAGGATGCGCAGATCATCAGCGCCCAGCGGCTCCGGGCCG
CTGAACTCGATCCGCTTGCCGTCGCCGTAGTCATACGTCACGTCCAGCTTGCTGCGCTTGCGCTCGCCCC
GCTTGAGGGCACGGAACAGGCCGGGGGCCAGACAGTGCGCCGGGTCGTGCCGGACGTGGCTGAGGCTGTG
CTTGTTCTTAGGCTTCACCACGGGGCACCCCCTTGCTCTTGCGCTGCCTCTCCAGCACGGCGGGCTTGAG
CACCCCGCCGTCATGCCGCCTGAACCACCGATCAGCGAACGGTGCGCCATAGTTGGCCTTGCTCACACCG
AAGCGGACGAAGAACCGGCGCTGGTCGTCGTCCACACCCCATTCCTCGGCCTCGGCGCTGGTCATGCTCG
ACAGGTAGGACTGCCAGCGGATGTTATCGACCAGTACCGAGCTGCCCCGGCTGGCCTGCTGCTGGTCGCC
TGCGCCCATCATGGCCGCGCCCTTGCTGGCATGGTGCAGGAACACGATAGAGCACCCGGTATCGGCGGCG
ATGGCCTCCATGCGACCGATGACCTGGGCCATGGGGCCGCTGGCGTTTTCTTCCTCGATGTGGAACCGGC
GCAGCGTGTCCAGCACCATCAGGCGGCGGCCCTCGGCGGCGCGCTTGAGGCCGTCGAACCACTCCGGGGC
CATGATGTTGGGCAGGCTGCCGATCAGCGGCTGGATCAGCAGGCCGTCAGCCACGGCTTGCCGTTCCTCG
GCGCTGAGGTGCGCCCCAAGGGCGTGCAGGCGGTGATGAATGGCGGTGGGCGGGTCTTCGGCGGGCAGGT
AGATCACCGGGCCGGTGGGCAGTTCGCCCACCTCCAGCAGATCCGGCCCGCCTGCAATCTGTGCGGCCAG
TTGCAGGGCCAGCATGGATTTACCGGCACCACCGGGCGACACCAGCGCCCCGACCGTACCGGCCACCATG
TTGGGCAAAACGTAGTCCAGCGGTGGCGGCGCTGCTGCGAACGCCTCCAGAATATTGATAGGCTTATGGG
TAGCCATTGATTGCCTCCTTTGCAGGCAGTTGGTGGTTAGGCGCTGGCGGGGTCACTACCCCCGCCCTGC
GCCGCTCTGAGTTCTTCCAGGCACTCGCGCAGCGCCTCGTATTCGTCGTCGGTCAGCCAGAACTTGCGCT
GACGCATCCCTTTGGCCTTCATGCGCTCGGCATATCGCGCTTGGCGTACAGCGTCAGGGCTGGCCAGCAG
GTCGCCGGTCTGCTTGTCCTTTTGGTCTTTCATATCAGTCACCGAGAAACTTGCCGGGGCCGAAAGGCTT
GTCTTCGCGGAACAAGGACAAGGTGCAGCCGTCAAGGTTAAGGCTGGCCATATCAGCGACTGAAAAGCGG
CCAGCCTCGGCCTTGTTTGACGTATAACCAAAGCCACCGGGCAACCAATAGCCCTTGTCACTTTTGATCA
GGTAGACCGACCCTGAAGCGCTTTTTTCGTATTCCATAAAACCCCCTTCTGTGCGTGAGTACTCATAGTA
TAACAGGCGTGAGTACCAACGCAAGCACTACATGCTGAAATCTGGCCCGCCCCTGTCCATGCCTCGCTGG
CGGGGTGCCGGTGCCCGTGCCAGCTCGGCCCGCGCAAGCTGGACGCTGGGCAGACCCATGACCTTGCTGA
CGGTGCGC
Features (pLannotate 1.2.2; 11 found; start..end, strand, type, name):
   2090..2177    -  oriT           RSF1010 oriT: origin of transfer of the broad-host-range plasmid RSF1010 (Scholz et al., 1989)
   2208..2489    +  CDS            mobC: MOBC_ECOLX - Protein predicted: Swiss-Prot protein existence level 4. This protein is essential to promote the specific transfer of the plasmid in the presence of conjugative plasmids. From Escherichia coli.
   2519..2913    +  rep_origin     RSF1010 oriV: replication origin of the broad-host-range plasmid RSF1010; requires the RSF1010 RepA/B/C proteins for replication (Scholz et al., 1989)
   3635..4309    +  CDS            E2-Crimson: E2-Crimson is a basic (constitutively fluorescent) far red fluorescent protein published in 2009, derived from Discosoma sp.. It is reported to be a rapidly-maturing tetramer with low acid sensitivity.
   4512..5300    -  CDS            aadA: S3AD_ECOLX - Experimental evidence at protein level: Swiss-Prot protein existence level 1. Mediates bacterial resistance to the antibiotics streptomycin and spectinomycin. From Escherichia coli.
   5307..5363    -  CDS            GmR (fragment): gentamycin acetyltransferase; aacC1; confers resistance to gentamycin
   5539..5562    -  promoter       Pc promoter (fragment): intI1 (promoter lies within the coding sequence); class 1 integron promoter
   5680..6531    -  CDS            RSF1010 RepC: replication protein C of the broad-host-range plasmid RSF1010 (Scholz et al., 1989); repC
   6518..7357    -  CDS            RSF1010 RepA: replication protein A of the broad-host-range plasmid RSF1010 (Scholz et al., 1989); repA
   7349..7423    -  ncRNA          Plasmid R1162: Accession: RF00043 - R1162-like plasmid antisense RNA
   7871..2009    -  CDS            mobA (across the origin): MOBA2_ECOLX - Also known as repB. Experimental evidence at protein level: Swiss-Prot protein existence level 1. Part of the relaxosome complex that is responsible for plasmid transfer during conjugation. Locally unwinds DNA and catalyzes the cleavage of one of the DNA strands at oriT. The cleaved strand is then transferred through the dedicated type IV secretion apparatus. MobA remains covalently linked at the 5' end of the strand, and once in the recipient cell, it probably catalyzes the rejoining of the two ends of the strand, re-forming the circular plasmid DNA. The primase activity of MobA
