>Addgene plasmid #110614 | pBTK569 | addgene full sequence | sequence record 218139 | Addgene NGS Result
GTGATCTACCTGCCCGCCGAAGACCCGCCCACCGCCATTCATCACCGCCTGCACGCCCTTGGGGCGCACC
TCAGCGCCGAGGAACGGCAAGCCGTGGCTGACGGCCTGCTGATCCAGCCGCTGATCGGCAGCCTGCCCAA
CATCATGGCCCCGGAGTGGTTCGACGGCCTCAAGCGCGCCGCCGAGGGCCGCCGCCTGATGGTGCTGGAC
ACGCTGCGCCGGTTCCACATCGAGGAAGAAAACGCCAGCGGCCCCATGGCCCAGGTCATCGGTCGCATGG
AGGCCATCGCCGCCGATACCGGGTGCTCTATCGTGTTCCTGCACCATGCCAGCAAGGGCGCGGCCATGAT
GGGCGCAGGCGACCAGCAGCAGGCCAGCCGGGGCAGCTCGGTACTGGTCGATAACATCCGCTGGCAGTCC
TACCTGTCGAGCATGACCAGCGCCGAGGCCGAGGAATGGGGTGTGGACGACGACCAGCGCCGGTTCTTCG
TCCGCTTCGGTGTGAGCAAGGCCAACTATGGCGCACCGTTCGCTGATCGGTGGTTCAGGCGGCATGACGG
CGGGGTGCTCAAGCCCGCCGTGCTGGAGAGGCAGCGCAAGAGCAAGGGGGTGCCCCGTGGTGAAGCCTAA
GAACAAGCACAGCCTCAGCCACGTCCGGCACGACCCGGCGCACTGTCTGGCCCCCGGCCTGTTCCGTGCC
CTCAAGCGGGGCGAGCGCAAGCGCAGCAAGCTGGACGTGACGTATGACTACGGCGACGGCAAGCGGATCG
AGTTCAGCGGCCCGGAGCCGCTGGGCGCTGATGATCTGCGCATCCTGCAAGGGCTGGTGGCCATGGCTGG
GCCTAATGGCCTAGTGCTTGGCCCGGAACCCAAGACCGAAGGCGGACGGCAGCTCCGGCTGTTCCTGGAA
CCCAAGTGGGAGGCCGTCACCGCTGATGCCATGGTGGTCAAAGGTAGCTATCGGGCGCTGGCAAAGGAAA
TCGGGGCAGAGGTCGATAGTGGTGGGGCGCTCAAGCACATACAGGACTGCATCGAGCGCCTTTGGAAGGT
ATCCATCATCGCCCAGAATGGCCGCAAGCGGCAGGGGTTTCGGCTGCTGTCGGAGTACGCCAGCGACGAG
GCGGACGGGCGCCTGTACGTGGCCCTGAACCCCTTGATCGCGCAGGCCGTCATGGGTGGCGGCCAGCATG
TGCGCATCAGCATGGACGAGGTGCGGGCGCTGGACAGCGAAACCGCCCGCCTGCTGCACCAGCGGCTGTG
TGGCTGGATCGACCCCGGCAAAACCGGCAAGGCTTCCATAGATACCTTGTGCGGCTATGTCTGGCCGTCA
GAGGCCAGTGGTTCGACCATGCGCAAGCGCCGCCAGCGGGTGCGCGAGGCGTTGCCGGAGCTGGTCGCGC
TGGGCTGGACGGTAACCGAGTTCGCGGCGGGCAAGTACGACATCACCCGGCCCAAGGCGGCAGGCTGACT
CACGTTAAGGGATTTTGGTCATGACCAGCCAGGACAGAAATGCCTCGACTTCGCTGCTACCCAAGGTTGC
CGGGTGACGCACACCGTGGAAACGGATGAAGGCACGAACCCAGTGGACATAAGCCTGTTCGGTTCGTAAG
CTGTAATGCAAGTAGCGTATGCGCTCACGCAACTGGTCCAGAACCTTGACCGAACGCAGCGGTGGTAACG
GCGCAGTGGCGGTTTTCATGGCTTGTTATGACTGTTTTTTTGGGGTACAGTCTATGCCTCGGGCATCCAA
GCAGCAAGCGCGTTACGCCGTGGGTCGATGTTTGATGTTATGGAGCAGCAACGATGTTACGCAGCAGGGC
AGTCGCCCTAAAACAAAGTTAAACATTATGAGGGAAGCGGTGATCGCCGAAGTATCGACTCAACTATCAG
AGGTAGTTGGCGTCATCGAGCGCCATCTCGAACCGACGTTGCTGGCCGTACATTTGTACGGCTCCGCAGT
GGATGGCGGCCTGAAGCCACACAGTGATATTGATTTGCTGGTTACGGTGACCGTAAGGCTTGATGAAACA
ACGCGGCGAGCTTTGATCAACGACCTTTTGGAAACTTCGGCTTCCCCTGGAGAGAGCGAGATTCTCCGCG
CTGTAGAAGTCACCATTGTTGTGCACGACGACATCATTCCGTGGCGTTATCCAGCTAAGCGCGAACTGCA
ATTTGGAGAATGGCAGCGCAATGACATTCTTGCGGGTATCTTCGAGCCAGCCACGATCGACATTGATCTG
GCTATCTTGCTGACAAAAGCAAGAGAACATAGCGTTGCCTTGGTAGGTCCAGCGGCGGAGGAACTCTTTG
ATCCGGTTCCTGAACAGGATCTATTTGAGGCGCTAAATGAAACCTTAACGCTATGGAACTCGCCGCCCGA
CTGGGCTGGCGATGAGCGAAATGTAGTGCTTACGTTGTCCCGCATTTGGTACAGCGCAGTAACCGGCAAA
ATCGCGCCGAAGGATGTCGCTGCCGACTGGGCAATGGAGCGCCTGCCGGCCCAGTATCAGCCCGTCATAC
TTGAAGCTAGACAGGCTTATCTTGGACAAGAAGAAGATCGCTTGGCCTCGCGCGCAGATCAGTTGGAAGA
ATTTGTCCACTACGTGAAAGGCGAGATCACCAAGGTAGTCGGCAAATAAGCGGCCGCTCGGCGTCTCATT
GGCTACTCTGGAGGCTGAGGAGTATCCGGTTCCCATCTGCTGATCCAGCTGACAAATGCTCTTTCCCTAA
ACTCCCCCCATAAAAAAACCCGCCGAAGCGGGTTTTTACGTTATTTGCGGATTAACGATTACGGATTTAC
AATTCGTCGTGCTTGTACAATTCGTCCATACCGTGAGTCTGGAACAGGTGGTGGCGGGCCTCGGCGCGCT
CGTACTGCTCCACCACGGTGTAGTCCTCGTTGTGGGAGGTGATGTCGAGCTTGTAGTCCACGTAGTGGTA
GCCGGGCAGCTTCACGGGCTTCTTGGCCATGTAGATGGACTTGAACTCACACAGGTAGTGGCCGCCGCCC
TTCAGCTTCAGCGCCATGTGGTTCTCGCCCTTCAGCACGCCGTCGCGGGGGTAGTTGCGCTCAGTGGAGG
GCTCCCAGCCCAGAGTCTTCTTCTGCATTACGGGGCCGTCGGAGGGGAAGTTCACGCCGATGAACTTCAC
GTGGTAGATGAGGGTGCCGTCCTGCAGGGAGGAGTCCTGGGTCACGGTCACCACGCCGCCGTCCTCGAAG
TTCATCACGCGCTCCCACTTGAAGCCCTCGGGGAAGGACTGCTTGAGGTAGTCGGGGATGTCGGCGGGGT
GCTTGATGTACGCCTTGGAGCCGTAGAAGAACTGGGGGGACAGGATGTCCCAGGCGAAGGGCAGGGGGCC
GCCCTTGGTCACTTGCAGCTTGGCGGTCTGGGTGCCCTCGTAGGGCTTGCCCTCGCCCATGCCCTCGATC
TCGAACTCGTGGCCGTTCACGGAGCCCTCCATGTGCACCTTGAAGCGCATGAAGGGCTTGATGACGTTCT
CAGTGCTATCCATATGTAATATCTCCTCTGTTTCTGTATAACAGTACTATGTGATTATACCAGCCCCCTC
ACTACATGTCAAGAATAAACTGCCAAAGCGTTCGTCTGCAATTATCGGCCAGTTCAGTGAGACGGTATTG
CGACGAATTGCCACGTTGTCGCAGTGTCTGTACTGTGGGTTAATGTCTGTGATCGCCGTCGTGAGTTCGT
GTCATCCGCGCATGATTCAGATGGTCCTGGAGATCGTTGCTTGTACCGGCTGTTTGTGGCTCTACCATCT
AGATGCGAATTCAGGGGCCTGTCAGACCAAGTTTACTCATATATACTTTAGATTGATTTCTGAAAGCGAC
CAGGTGCTCGGCGTGGCAAGACTCGCAGCGAACCCGTAGAAAGCCATGCTCCAGCCGCCCGCATTGGAGA
AATTCTTCAAATTCCCGTTGCACATAGCCCGGCAATTCCTTTCCCTGCTCTGCCATAAGCGCAGCGAATG
CCGGGTAATACTCGTCAACGATCTGATAGAGAAGGGTTTGCTCGGGTCGGTGGCTCTGGTAACGACCAGT
ATCCCGATCCCGGCTGGCCGTCCTGGCCGCCACATGAGGCATGTTCCGCGTCCTTGCAATACTGTGTTTA
CATACAGTCTATCGCTTAGCGGAAAGTTCTTTTACCCTCAGCCGAAATGCCTGCCGTTGCTAGACATTGC
CAGCCAGTGCCCGTCACTCCCGTACTAACTGTCACGAACCCCTGCAATAACTGTCACGCCCCCCTGCAAT
AACTGTCACGAACCCCTGCAATAACTGTCACGCCCCCAAACCTGCAAACCCAGCAGGGGCGGGGGCTGGC
GGGGTGTTGGAAAAATCCATCCATGATTATCTAAGAATAATCCACTAGGCGCGGTTATCAGCGCCCTTGT
GGGGCGCTGCTGCCCTTGCCCAATATGCCCGGCCAGAGGCCGGATAGCTGGTCTATTCGCTGCGCTAGGC
TACACACCGCCCCACCGCTGCGCGGCAGGGGGAAAGGCGGGCAAAGCCCGCTAAACCCCACACCAAACCC
CGCAGAAATACGCTGGAGCGCTTTTAGCCGCTTTAGCGGCCTTTCCCCCTACCCGAAGGGTGGGGGCGCG
TGTGCAGCCCCGCAGGGCCTGTCTCGGTCGATCATTCAGCCCGGCTCATCCTTCTGGCGTGGCGGCAGAC
CGAACAAGGCGCGGTCGTGGTCGCGTTCAAGGTACGCATCCATTGCCGCCATGAGCCGATCCTCCGGCCA
CTCGCTGCTGTTCACCTTGGCCAAAATCATGGCCCCCACCAGCACCTTGCGCCTTGTTTCGTTCTTGCGC
TCTTGCTGCTGTTCCCTTGCCCGCACCCGCTGAATTTCGGCATTGATTCGCGCTCGTTGTTCTTCGAGCT
TGGCCAGCCGATCCGCCGCCTTGTTGCTCCCCTTAACCATCTTGACACCCCATTGTTAATGTGCTGTCTC
GTAGGCTATCATGGAGGCACAGCGGCGGCAATCCCGACCCTACTTTGTAGGGGAGGGCGCACTTACCGGT
TTCTCTTCGAGAAACTGGCCTAACGGCCACCCTTCGGGCGGTGCGCTCTCCGAGGGCCATTGCATGGAGC
CGAAAAGCAAAAGCAACAGCGAGGCAGCATGGCGATTTATCACCTTACGGCGAAAACCGGCAGCAGGTCG
GGCGGCCAATCGGCCAGGGCCAAGGCCGACTACATCCAGCGCGAAGGCAAGTATGCCCGCGACATGGATG
AAGTCTTGCACGCCGAATCCGGGCACATGCCGGAGTTCGTCGAGCGGCCCGCCGACTACTGGGATGCTGC
CGACCTGTATGAACGCGCCAATGGGCGGCTGTTCAAGGAGGTCGAATTTGCCCTGCCGGTCGAGCTGACC
CTCGACCAGCAGAAGGCGCTGGCGTCCGAGTTCGCCCAGCACCTGACCGGTGCCGAGCGCCTGCCGTATA
CGCTGGCCATCCATGCCGGTGGCGGCGAGAACCCGCACTGCCACCTGATGATCTCCGAGCGGATCAATGA
CGGCATCGAGCGGCCCGCCGCTCAGTGGTTCAAGCGGTACAACGGCAAGACCCCGGAGAAGGGCGGGGCA
CAGAAGACCGAAGCGCTCAAGCCCAAGGCATGGCTTGAGCAGACCCGCGAGGCATGGGCCGACCATGCCA
ACCGGGCATTAGAGCGGGCTGGCCACGACGCCCGCATTGACCACAGAACACTTGAGGCGCAGGGCATCGA
GCGCCTGCCCGGTGTTCACCTGGGGCCGAACGTGGTGGAGATGGAAGGCCGGGGCATCCGCACCGACCGG
GCAGACGTGGCCCTGAACATCGACACCGCCAACGCCCAGATCATCGACTTACAGGAATACCGGGAGGCAA
TAGACCATGAACGCAATCGACAGAGTGAAGAAATCCAGAGGCATCAACGAGTTAGCGGAGCAGATCGAAC
CGCTGGCCCAGAGCATGGCGACACTGGCCGACGAAGCCCGGCAGGTCATGAGCCAGACCCAGCAGGCCAG
CGAGGCGCAGGCGGCGGAGTGGCTGAAAGCCCAGCGCCAGACAGGGGCGGCATGGGTGGAGCTGGCCAAA
GAGTTGCGGGAGGTAGCCGCCGAGGTGAGCAGCGCCGCGCAGAGCGCCCGGAGCGCGTCGCGGGGGTGGC
ACTGGAAGCTATGGCTAACCGTGATGCTGGCTTCCATGATGCCTACGGTGGTGCTGCTGATCGCATCGTT
GCTCTTGCTCGACCTGACGCCACTGACAACCGAGGACGGCTCGATCTGGCTGCGCTTGGTGGCCCGATGA
AGAACGACAGGACTTTGCAGGCCATAGGCCGACAGCTCAAGGCCATGGGCTGTGAGCGCTTCGATATCGG
CGTCAGGGACGCCACCACCGGCCAGATGATGAACCGGGAATGGTCAGCCGCCGAAGTGCTCCAGAACACG
CCATGGCTCAAGCGGATGAATGCCCAGGGCAATGACGTGTATATCAGGCCCGCCGAGCAGGAGCGGCATG
GTCTGGTGCTGGTGGACGACCTCAGCGAGTTTGACCTGGATGACATGAAAGCCGAGGGCCGGGAGCCTGC
CCTGGTAGTGGAAACCAGCCCGAAGAACTATCAGGCATGGGTCAAGGTGGCCGACGCCGCAGGCGGTGAA
CTTCGGGGGCAGATTGCCCGGACGCTGGCCAGCGAGTACGACGCCGACCCGGCCAGCGCCGACAGCCGCC
ACTATGGCCGCTTGGCGGGCTTCACCAACCGCAAGGACAAGCACACCACCCGCGCCGGTTATCAGCCGTG
GGTGCTGCTGCGTGAATCCAAGGGCAAGACCGCCACCGCTGGCCCGGCGCTGGTGCAGCAGGCTGGCCAG
CAGATCGAGCAGGCCCAGCGGCAGCAGGAGAAGGCCCGCAGGCTGGCCAGCCTCGAACTGCCCGAGCGGC
AGCTTAGCCGCCACCGGCGCACGGCGCTGGACGAGTACCGCAGCGAGATGGCCGGGCTGGTCAAGCGCTT
CGGTGATGACCTCAGCAAGTGCGACTTTATCGCCGCGCAGAAGCTGGCCAGCCGGGGCCGCAGTGCCGAG
GAAATCGGCAAGGCCATGGCCGAGGCCAGCCCAGCGCTGGCAGAGCGCAAGCCCGGCCACGAAGCGGATT
ACATCGAGCGCACCGTCAGCAAGGTCATGGGTCTGCCCAGCGTCCAGCTTGCGCGGGCCGAGCTGGCACG
GGCACCGGCACCCCGCCAGCGAGGCATGGACAGGGGCGGGCCAGATTTCAGCATGTAGTGCTTGCGTTGG
TACTCACGCCTGTTATACTATGAGTACTCACGCACAGAAGGGGGTTTTATGGAATACGAAAAAAGCGCTT
CAGGGTCGGTCTACCTGATCAAAAGTGACAAGGGCTATTGGTTGCCCGGTGGCTTTGGTTATACGTCAAA
CAAGGCCGAGGCTGGCCGCTTTTCAGTCGCTGATATGGCCAGCCTTAACCTTGACGGCTGCACCTTGTCC
TTGTTCCGCGAAGACAAGCCTTTCGGCCCCGGCAAGTTTCTCGGTGACTGATATGAAAGACCAAAAGGAC
AAGCAGACCGGCGACCTGCTGGCCAGCCCTGACGCTGTACGCCAAGCGCGATATGCCGAGCGCATGAAGG
CCAAAGGGATGCGTCAGCGCAAGTTCTGGCTGACCGACGACGAATACGAGGCGCTGCGCGAGTGCCTGGA
AGAACTCAGAGCGGCGCAGGGCGGGGGTAGTGACCCCGCCAGCGCCTAACCACCAACTGCCTGCAAAGGA
GGCAATCAATGGCTACCCATAAGCCTATCAATATTCTGGAGGCGTTCGCAGCAGCGCCGCCACCGCTGGA
CTACGTTTTGCCCAACATGGTGGCCGGTACGGTCGGGGCGCTGGTGTCGCCCGGTGGTGCCGGTAAATCC
ATGCTGGCCCTGCAACTGGCCGCACAGATTGCAGGCGGGCCGGATCTGCTGGAGGTGGGCGAACTGCCCA
CCGGCCCG
Features (pLannotate 1.2.2; 12 found; start..end, strand, type, name):
    617..1468    +  CDS            RSF1010 RepC (fragment): replication protein C of the broad-host-range plasmid RSF1010 (Scholz et al., 1989); repC
   1586..1609    +  promoter       Pc promoter (fragment): intI1 (promoter lies within the coding sequence); class 1 integron promoter
   1785..1841    +  CDS            GmR (fragment): gentamycin acetyltransferase; aacC1; confers resistance to gentamycin
   1848..2636    +  CDS            aadA: S3AD_ECOLX - Experimental evidence at protein level: Swiss-Prot protein existence level 1. Mediates bacterial resistance to the antibiotics streptomycin and spectinomycin. From Escherichia coli.
   2839..3513    -  CDS            E2-Crimson: E2-Crimson is a basic (constitutively fluorescent) far red fluorescent protein published in 2009, derived from Discosoma sp.. It is reported to be a rapidly-maturing tetramer with low acid sensitivity.
   4235..4629    -  rep_origin     RSF1010 oriV: replication origin of the broad-host-range plasmid RSF1010; requires the RSF1010 RepA/B/C proteins for replication (Scholz et al., 1989)
   4659..4940    -  CDS            mobC: MOBC_ECOLX - Protein predicted: Swiss-Prot protein existence level 4. This protein is essential to promote the specific transfer of the plasmid in the presence of conjugative plasmids. From Escherichia coli.
   4971..5058    +  oriT           RSF1010 oriT: origin of transfer of the broad-host-range plasmid RSF1010 (Scholz et al., 1989)
   5887..6297    +  CDS            mobB: MOBB2_ECOLX - Protein predicted: Swiss-Prot protein existence level 4. This protein is essential to promote the specific transfer of the plasmid in the presence of conjugative plasmids. From Escherichia coli.
   6297..7268    +  CDS            RSF1010 RepB: replication protein B of the broad-host-range plasmid RSF1010 (Scholz et al., 1989); repB
   7711..7785    +  ncRNA          Plasmid R1162: Accession: RF00043 - R1162-like plasmid antisense RNA
   7779..630     +  CDS            RSF1010 RepA (across the origin): replication protein A of the broad-host-range plasmid RSF1010 (Scholz et al., 1989); repA
