[The description below was written by a language model from this plasmid's Addgene catalogue record and pLannotate feature annotations shown in this document.]
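Description:
pBTK569 is a low-copy, broad-host-range bacterial expression plasmid of 7,988 bp built on the RSF1010 backbone through the modular BTK assembly system, a toolkit developed for engineering bee gut microbiome bacteria. Replication depends on the RSF1010 oriV together with the plasmid-encoded RepA, RepB and RepC proteins. This makes replication largely independent of host-specific factors and underlies the wide host range of this plasmid family. An R1162-like antisense RNA, a regulatory element native to this replicon, is also annotated. The plasmid retains the RSF1010 mobilization region, comprising oriT, mobA (which overlaps repB), mobB and mobC. It can therefore be transferred by conjugation when a helper supplies the conjugative transfer machinery, but it is not self-transmissible. Selection is by spectinomycin through the aadA adenylyltransferase gene, which also confers streptomycin resistance. Upstream of aadA lie a fragment of the class 1 integron Pc promoter and a short remnant of a gentamicin acetyltransferase gene, presumably carried over from the source of the resistance cassette and not expected to be functional.

The payload is E2-Crimson, a rapidly maturing, tetrameric far-red fluorescent protein derived from Discosoma, oriented convergently with aadA. According to the catalogue entry it is driven by the CP25 promoter, although neither feature table annotates this promoter or any terminator. The coding sequence carries a V32M substitution that the depositor states does not affect plasmid function. The two feature tables, one from the depositor sequence and one from repository sequencing, describe the same molecule in opposite orientations with different start coordinates, and they agree on content. The plasmid provides far-red fluorescent labelling of diverse bacteria, useful for tracking or visualizing engineered strains.
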