Addgene plasmid #110614: pBTK569
Purpose: BTK assembled broad-host-range plasmid encoding E2-Crimson protein driven by CP25 promoter
Depositing lab: Jeffrey Barrick. Depositing organization: University of Texas at Austin. Publication: Genetic Engineering of Bee Gut Microbiome Bacteria with a Toolkit for Modular Assembly of Broad-Host-Range Plasmids. Leonard SP, Perutka J, Powell JE, Geng P, Richhart DD, Byrom M, Kar S, Davies BW, Ellington AD, Moran NA, Barrick JE. ACS Synth Biol. 2018 May 18;7(5):1279-1290. doi: 10.1021/acssynbio.7b00399. Epub 2018 Apr 13. PubMed 29608282.
Backbone
  Vector backbone: RSF1010
  Vector type: Bacterial Expression
Growth in bacteria
  Bacterial resistance: Spectinomycin, 50 μg/mL
  Growth temperature: 37°C
  Growth strain: DH5alpha
  Copy number: Low Copy
Gene/Insert
  Gene/Insert name: E2-Crimson
  Species: Synthetic
  Mutation: V32M (see comments below)
  Cloning method: Restriction Enzyme; 5′ cloning site unknown (unknown if destroyed); 3′ cloning site unknown (unknown if destroyed)
Terms and licenses: Academic/Nonprofit Terms; Industry Terms: Not Available to Industry
Depositor comments: V32M mutation does not affect plasmid function.
How to cite: pBTK569 was a gift from Jeffrey Barrick (Addgene plasmid # 110614 ; http://n2t.net/addgene:110614 ; RRID:Addgene_110614)
